Addgene plasmid #177154: pJet-gR-X4ex2-DTS
Purpose: Donor plasmid for knock-in of MT-C34 peptide into exon-2 of CXCR4
Depositing lab: Dmitriy Mazurov. Depositing organization: Institute of Gene Biology (RAS). Publication: Engineering T-Cell Resistance to HIV-1 Infection via Knock-In of Peptides from the Heptad Repeat 2 Domain of gp41. Maslennikova A, Kruglova N, Kalinichenko S, Komkov D, Shepelev M, Golubev D, Siniavin A, Vzorov A, Filatov A, Mazurov D. mBio. 2022 Jan 25:e0358921. doi: 10.1128/mbio.03589-21. PubMed 35073736.
Backbone
  Vector backbone: pJet1.2
  Backbone manufacturer: Fermentas
  Backbone size w/o insert (bp): 2890
  Total vector size (bp): 4417
  Vector type: PCR cloning
Growth in bacteria
  Bacterial resistance: Ampicillin, 100 μg/mL
  Growth temperature: 37°C
  Growth strain: DH5alpha
  Copy number: High Copy
Gene/Insert
  Gene/Insert name: MT-C34-pA with CXCR4 arms of homology
  Species: H. sapiens (human)
  Insert size (bp): 1527
  Promoter: none
  Cloning method: Restriction Enzyme; 5′ cloning site EcoRI (not destroyed); 3′ cloning site ClaI (not destroyed)
  Sequencing primers: 5′ pJet forward; 3′ pJet reverse
Terms and licenses: Academic/Nonprofit Terms; Industry Terms: Not Available to Industry
How to cite: pJet-gR-X4ex2-DTS was a gift from Dmitriy Mazurov (Addgene plasmid # 177154 ; http://n2t.net/addgene:177154 ; RRID:Addgene_177154)
