[The description below was written by a language model from this plasmid's Addgene catalogue record and pLannotate feature annotations shown in this document.]
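Description:
pJet-gR-X4ex2-DTS is a promoterless homology-directed repair donor built in the pJet1.2 PCR-cloning backbone, intended to supply the template for knocking an HIV-1 fusion-inhibitory peptide, MT-C34, into exon 2 of the human CXCR4 gene. The 4.4 kb plasmid is maintained in E. coli through a high-copy ColE1/pUC-type origin and selected with ampicillin via the β-lactamase gene. As is typical of pJet1.2, the insert interrupts the eco47IR lethal gene, which appears in the feature table as two fragments flanking the cloning region, along with the lac UV5 promoter elements that normally drive it and a T7 promoter at the insert boundary.

The roughly 1.5 kb insert, cloned between EcoRI and ClaI, is catalogued as MT-C34 followed by a polyadenylation signal and bracketed by CXCR4 homology arms. The annotation identifies a CD52-derived coding segment immediately upstream of a short synthetic poly(A) signal, followed by CXCR4 coding fragments that correspond to the downstream homology arm. The MT-C34 peptide itself and the upstream arm are not called out as separate features, and the role of the CD52 sequence is not stated in the record. Because the cassette has no promoter of its own, expression would depend on correct integration into the CXCR4 locus, with the added poly(A) signal terminating the transcript. A short SV40 enhancer/early promoter fragment sits just past the downstream arm. The "DTS" in the name may refer to this element as a DNA nuclear targeting sequence, and "gR" may indicate guide RNA target sites, but the record confirms neither. The associated work concerns engineering T cells resistant to HIV-1 by knock-in of gp41 heptad repeat 2 peptides.
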