Features (pLannotate 1.2.2; 14 found; start..end, strand, type, name):
      1..19      +  promoter       T7 promoter: promoter for bacteriophage T7 RNA polymerase
    689..943     +  CDS            CD52: CD52_HUMAN - Also known as CDW52, HE5. Experimental evidence at protein level: Swiss-Prot protein existence level 1. May play a role in carrying and orienting carbohydrate, as well as having a more specific role. From Homo sapiens (Human).
    946..994     +  polyA_signal   poly(A) signal: synthetic polyadenylation signal
    994..1068    +  CDS            CXCR4 (fragment): CXCR4_HUMAN - Experimental evidence at protein level: Swiss-Prot protein existence level 1. (Microbial infection) Acts as a coreceptor (CD4 being the primary receptor) for human immunodeficiency virus-1/HIV-1 X4 isolates and as a primary receptor for some HIV-2 isolates. Promotes Env- mediated fusion of the virus (PubMed:8849450, PubMed:8929542, PubMed:9427609, PubMed:10074122, PubMed:10756055). From Homo sapiens (Human).
   1059..1472    +  CDS            CXCR4 (fragment): CXCR4_HUMAN - Experimental evidence at protein level: Swiss-Prot protein existence level 1. (Microbial infection) Acts as a coreceptor (CD4 being the primary receptor) for human immunodeficiency virus-1/HIV-1 X4 isolates and as a primary receptor for some HIV-2 isolates. Promotes Env- mediated fusion of the virus (PubMed:8849450, PubMed:8929542, PubMed:9427609, PubMed:10074122, PubMed:10756055). From Homo sapiens (Human).
   1477..1548    -  promoter       SV40 promoter (fragment): SV40 enhancer and early promoter
   1548..1892    -  CDS            eco47IR (fragment): T2E7_ECOLX - Protein predicted: Swiss-Prot protein existence level 4. Recognizes the double-stranded sequence GGWCC and cleaves after G-1. From Escherichia coli.
   1945..1975    -  promoter       lac UV5 promoter: E. coli lac promoter with an "up" mutation
   1990..2011    -  protein_bind   CAP binding site: CAP binding activates transcription in the presence of cAMP. E. coli catabolite activator protein
   2036..2119    -  CDS            lacI (fragment): lac repressor; lacI; The lac repressor binds to the lac operator to inhibit transcription in E. coli. This inhibition can be relieved by adding lactose or isopropyl-β-D-thiogalactopyranoside (IPTG).
   2302..2890    -  rep_origin     ori: high-copy-number ColE1/pMB1/pBR322/pUC origin of replication
   3061..3921    -  CDS            AmpR: β-lactamase; bla; confers resistance to ampicillin, carbenicillin, and related antibiotics
   3922..4026    -  promoter       AmpR promoter: bla
   4132..4416    -  CDS            eco47IR (fragment): T2E7_ECOLX - Protein predicted: Swiss-Prot protein existence level 4. Recognizes the double-stranded sequence GGWCC and cleaves after G-1. From Escherichia coli.
>Addgene plasmid #177154 | pJet-gR-X4ex2-DTS | addgene full sequence | sequence record 348943 | Addgene NGS Result
TAATACGACTCACTATAGGGAGAGCGGCCGAATTCACTTCAGATAACTACACCGAGGTCGAGTTTTTCAG
CAAGATTTTGCGCTTTAGGAGAATGAGTCTTTGCAACGCCCCCGCCCTCCCCCCGTGATCCTCCCTTCTC
CCCTCTTCCCTCCCTGGGCGAAAAACTTCTTACAAAAAGTTAATCACTGCCCCTCCTAGCAGCACCCACC
CCACCCCCCACGCCGCCTGGGAGTGGCCTCTTTGTGTGTATTTTTTTTTCCTCCTAAGGAAGGTTTTTTT
TCTTCCCTCTAGTGGGCGGGGCAGAGGAGTTAGCCAAGATGTGACTTTGAAACCCTCAGCGTCTCAGTGC
CCTTTTGTTCTAAACAAAGAATTTTGTAATTGGTTCTACCAAAGAAGGATATAATGAAGTCACTATGGGA
AAAGATGGGGAGGAGAGTTGTAGGATTCTACATTAATTCTCTTGTGCCCTTAGCCCACTACTTCAGAATT
TCCTGAAGAAAGCAAGCCTGAATTGGTTTTTTAAATTGCTTTAAAAATTTTTTTTAACTGGGTTAATGCT
TGCTGAATTGGAAGTGAATGTCCATTCCTTTGCCTCTTTTGCAGATATACACTTCAGATAACGGATCCGG
CGCAACAAACTTCTCTCTGCTGAAACAAGCCGGAGATGTCGAAGAGAATCCTGGACCGAAACGCTTCCTC
TTCCTCCTACTCACCATCAGCCTCCTGGTTATGGTACAGATACAAACTGGACTCTCAATGACCTGGATGG
AGTGGGACCGGGAGATCAATAACTACACCTCACTGATCCACAGCCTGATCGAGGAGTCCCAGAACCAGCA
GGAGAAGAACGAGCAGGAGCTCCTGTCAGCATCCAGCAACATAAGCGGAGGCATTTTCCTTTTCTTCGTG
GCCAATGCCATAATCCACCTCTTCTGCTTCAGTTGAATAAAATATCTTTATTTTCATTACATCTGTGTGT
TGGTTTTTTGTGTGAGGAAATGGGCTCAGGGGACTATGACTCCATGAAGGAACCCTGTTTCCGTGAAGAA
AATGCTAATTTAATAAAATCTTCCTGCCCACCATCTACTCCATCATCTTCTTAACTGGCATTGTGGGCAA
TGGATTGGTCATCCTGGTCATGGGTTACCAGAAGAAACTGAGAAGCATGACGGACAAGTACAGGCTGCAC
CTGTCAGTGGCCGACCTCCTCTTTGTCATCACGCTTCCCTTCTGGGCAGTTGATGCCGTGGCAAACTGGT
ACTTTGGGAACTTCCTATGCAAGGCAGTCCATGTCATCTACACAGTCAACCTCTACAGCAGTGTCCTCAT
CCTGGCCTTCATCAGTCTGGACCGCTACCTGGCCATCGTCCACGCCACCAACAGTCAGAGGCCAAGGAAG
CTGTTGGCTGAAAAGGTGGTCTATGTTGGCGTCTGGATCCCTGCCCTCCTGCTGACTATTCCCGATATCT
TTCTAGATGCTTTGCATACTTCTGCCTGCTGGGGAGCCTGGGGACTTTCCACACCCTAACTGACACACAT
TCCACAGCATGGAAAATCGATGTTCTTCTTTTATTCTCTCAAGATTTTCAGGCTGTATATTAAAACTTAT
ATTAAGAACTATGCTAACCACCTCATCAGGAACCGTTGTAGGTGGCGTGGGTTTTCTTGGCAATCGACTC
TCATGAAAACTACGAGCTAAATATTCAATATGTTCCTCTTGACCAACTTTATTCTGCATTTTTTTTGAAC
GAGGTTTAGAGCAAGCTTCAGGAAACTGAGACAGGAATTTTATTAAAAATTTAAATTTTGAAGAAAGTTC
AGGGTTAATAGCATCCATTTTTTGCTTTGCAAGTTCCTCAGCATTCTTAACAAAAGACGTCTCTTTTGAC
ATGTTTAAAGTTTAAACCTCCTGTGTGAAATTATTATCCGCTCATAATTCCACACATTATACGAGCCGGA
AGCATAAAGTGTAAAGCCTGGGGTGCCTAATGAGTGAGCTAACTCACATTAATTGCGTTGCGCTCACTGC
CAATTGCTTTCCAGTCGGGAAACCTGTCGTGCCAGCTGCATTAATGAATCGGCCAACGCGCGGGGAGAGG
CGGTTTGCGTATTGGGCGCTCTTCCGCTTCCTCGCTCACTGACTCGCTGCGCTCGGTCGTTCGGCTGCGG
CGAGCGGTATCAGCTCACTCAAAGGCGGTAATACGGTTATCCACAGAATCAGGGGATAACGCAGGAAAGA
ACATGTGAGCAAAAGGCCAGCAAAAGGCCAGGAACCGTAAAAAGGCCGCGTTGCTGGCGTTTTTCCATAG
GCTCCGCCCCCCTGACGAGCATCACAAAAATCGACGCTCAAGTCAGAGGTGGCGAAACCCGACAGGACTA
TAAAGATACCAGGCGTTTCCCCCTGGAAGCTCCCTCGTGCGCTCTCCTGTTCCGACCCTGCCGCTTACCG
GATACCTGTCCGCCTTTCTCCCTTCGGGAAGCGTGGCGCTTTCTCATAGCTCACGCTGTAGGTATCTCAG
TTCGGTGTAGGTCGTTCGCTCCAAGCTGGGCTGTGTGCACGAACCCCCCGTTCAGCCCGACCGCTGCGCC
TTATCCGGTAACTATCGTCTTGAGTCCAACCCGGTAAGACACGACTTATCGCCACTGGCAGCAGCCACTG
GTAACAGGATTAGCAGAGCGAGGTATGTAGGCGGTGCTACAGAGTTCTTGAAGTGGTGGCCTAACTACGG
CTACACTAGAAGAACAGTATTTGGTATCTGCGCTCTGCTGAAGCCAGTTACCTTCGGAAAAAGAGTTGGT
AGCTCTTGATCCGGCAAACAAACCACCGCTGGTAGCGGTGGTTTTTTTGTTTGCAAGCAGCAGATTACGC
GCAGAAAAAAAGGATCTCAAGAAGATCCTTTGATCTTTTCTACGGGGTCTGACGCTCAGTGGAACGAAAA
CTCACGTTAAGGGATTTTGGTCATGAGATTATCAAAAAGGATCTTCACCTAGATCCTTTTAAATTAAAAA
TGAAGTTTTAAATCAATCTAAAGTATATATGAGTAAACTTGGTCTGACAGTTACCAATGCTTAATCAGTG
AGGCACCTATCTCAGCGATCTGTCTATTTCGTTCATCCATAGTTGCCTGACTCCCCGTCGTGTAGATAAC
TACGATACGGGAGGGCTTACCATCTGGCCCCAGTGCTGCAATGATACCGCGAGACCCACGCTCACCGGCT
CCAGATTTATCAGCAATAAACCAGCCAGCCGGAAGGGCCGAGCGCAGAAGTGGTCCTGCAACTTTATCCG
CCTCCATCCAGTCTATTAATTGTTGCCGGGAAGCTAGAGTAAGTAGTTCGCCAGTTAATAGTTTGCGCAA
CGTTGTTGCCATTGCTACAGGCATCGTGGTGTCACGCTCGTCGTTTGGTATGGCTTCATTCAGCTCCGGT
TCCCAACGATCAAGGCGAGTTACATGATCCCCCATGTTGTGCAAAAAAGCGGTTAGCTCCTTCGGTCCTC
CGATCGTTGTCAGAAGTAAGTTGGCCGCAGTGTTATCACTCATGGTTATGGCAGCACTGCATAATTCTCT
TACTGTCATGCCATCCGTAAGATGCTTTTCTGTGACTGGTGAGTACTCAACCAAGTCATTCTGAGAATAG
TGTATGCGGCGACCGAGTTGCTCTTGCCCGGCGTCAATACGGGATAATACCGCGCCACATAGCAGAACTT
TAAAAGTGCTCATCATTGGAAAACGTTCTTCGGGGCGAAAACTCTCAAGGATCTTACCGCTGTTGAGATC
CAGTTCGATGTAACCCACTCGTGCACCCAACTGATCTTCAGCATCTTTTACTTTCACCAGCGTTTCTGGG
TGAGCAAAAACAGGAAGGCAAAATGCCGCAAAAAAGGGAATAAGGGCGACACGGAAATGTTGAATACTCA
TACTCTTCCTTTTTCAATATTATTGAAGCATTTATCAGGGTTATTGTCTCATGAGCGGATACATATTTGA
ATGTATTTAGAAAAATAAACAAATAGGGGTTCCGCGCACATTTCCCCGAAAAGTGCCACCTGACGTCTAA
GAAACCATTATTATCATGACATTAACCTATAAAAATAGGCGTATCACGAGGCCGCCCCTGCAGCCGAATT
ATATTATTTTTGCCAAATAATTTTTAACAAAAGCTCTGAAGTCTTCTTCATTTAAATTCTTAGATGATAC
TTCATCTGGAAAATTGTCCCAATTAGTAGCATCACGCTGTGAGTAAGTTCTAAACCATTTTTTTATTGTT
GTATTATCTCTAATCTTACTACTCGATGAGTTTTCGGTATTATCTCTATTTTTAACTTGGAGCAGGTTCC
ATTCATTGTTTTTTTCATCATAGTGAATAAAATCAACTGCTTTAACACTTGTGCCTGAACACCATATCCA
TCCGGCG
